>Addgene plasmid #196718 | CROPSeq-BFP | addgene full sequence | sequence record 388068 | Addgene NGS Result
GGGTCTCTCTGGTTAGACCAGATCTGAGCCTGGGAGCTCTCTGGCTAACTAGGGAACCCACTGCTTAAGC
CTCAATAAAGCTTGCCTTGAGTGCTTCAAGTAGTGTGTGCCCGTCTGTTGTGTGACTCTGGTAACTAGAG
ATCCCTCAGACCCTTTTAGTCAGTGTGGAAAATCTCTAGCAGTGGCGCCCGAACAGGGACTTGAAAGCGA
AAGGGAAACCAGAGGAGCTCTCTCGACGCAGGACTCGGCTTGCTGAAGCGCGCACGGCAAGAGGCGAGGG
GCGGCGACTGGTGAGTACGCCAAAAATTTTGACTAGCGGAGGCTAGAAGGAGAGAGATGGGTGCGAGAGC
GTCAGTATTAAGCGGGGGAGAATTAGATCGCGATGGGAAAAAATTCGGTTAAGGCCAGGGGGAAAGAAAA
AATATAAATTAAAACATATAGTATGGGCAAGCAGGGAGCTAGAACGATTCGCAGTTAATCCTGGCCTGTT
AGAAACATCAGAAGGCTGTAGACAAATACTGGGACAGCTACAACCATCCCTTCAGACAGGATCAGAAGAA
CTTAGATCATTATATAATACAGTAGCAACCCTCTATTGTGTGCATCAAAGGATAGAGATAAAAGACACCA
AGGAAGCTTTAGACAAGATAGAGGAAGAGCAAAACAAAAGTAAGACCACCGCACAGCAAGCGGCCGCTGA
TCTTCAGACCTGGAGGAGGAGATATGAGGGACAATTGGAGAAGTGAATTATATAAATATAAAGTAGTAAA
AATTGAACCATTAGGAGTAGCACCCACCAAGGCAAAGAGAAGAGTGGTGCAGAGAGAAAAAAGAGCAGTG
GGAATAGGAGCTTTGTTCCTTGGGTTCTTGGGAGCAGCAGGAAGCACTATGGGCGCAGCGTCAATGACGC
TGACGGTACAGGCCAGACAATTATTGTCTGGTATAGTGCAGCAGCAGAACAATTTGCTGAGGGCTATTGA
GGCGCAACAGCATCTGTTGCAACTCACAGTCTGGGGCATCAAGCAGCTCCAGGCAAGAATCCTGGCTGTG
GAAAGATACCTAAAGGATCAACAGCTCCTGGGGATTTGGGGTTGCTCTGGAAAACTCATTTGCACCACTG
CTGTGCCTTGGAATGCTAGTTGGAGTAATAAATCTCTGGAACAGATTTGGAATCACACGACCTGGATGGA
GTGGGACAGAGAAATTAACAATTACACAAGCTTAATACACTCCTTAATTGAAGAATCGCAAAACCAGCAA
GAAAAGAATGAACAAGAATTATTGGAATTAGATAAATGGGCAAGTTTGTGGAATTGGTTTAACATAACAA
ATTGGCTGTGGTATATAAAATTATTCATAATGATAGTAGGAGGCTTGGTAGGTTTAAGAATAGTTTTTGC
TGTACTTTCTATAGTGAATAGAGTTAGGCAGGGATATTCACCATTATCGTTTCAGAATCTTGAGACAAAT
GGCAGTATTCATCCACAATTTTAAAAGAAAAGGGGGGATTGGGGGGTACAGTGCAGGGGAAAGAATAGTA
GACATAATAGCAACAGACATACAAACTAAAGAATTACAAAAACAAATTACAAAAATTCAAAATTTTCGGG
TTTATTACAGGGACAGCAGAGATCCACTTTGGCGCCGGCTCGAGGGGGCCCGGGTGCAAAGATGGATAAA
GTTTTAAACAGAGAGGAATCTTTGCAGCTAATGGACCTTCTAGGTCTTGAAAGGAGTGGGAATTGGCTCC
GGTGCCCGTCAGTGGGCAGAGCGCACATCGCCCACAGTCCCCGAGAAGTTGGGGGGAGGGGTCGGCAATT
GATCCGGTGCCTAGAGAAGGTGGCGCGGGGTAAACTGGGAAAGTGATGTCGTGTACTGGCTCCGCCTTTT
TCCCGAGGGTGGGGGAGAACCGTATATAAGTGCAGTAGTCGCCGTGAACGTTCTTTTTCGCAACGGGTTT
GCCGCCAGAACACAGGTAAGTGCCGTGTGTGGTTCCCGCGGGCCTGGCCTCTTTACGGGTTATGGCCCTT
GCGTGCCTTGAATTACTTCCACCTGGCTGCAGTACGTGATTCTTGATCCCGAGCTTCGGGTTGGAAGTGG
GTGGGAGAGTTCGAGGCCTTGCGCTTAAGGAGCCCCTTCGCCTCGTGCTTGAGTTGAGGCCTGGCCTGGG
CGCTGGGGCCGCCGCGTGCGAATCTGGTGGCACCTTCGCGCCTGTCTCGCTGCTTTCGATAAGTCTCTAG
CCATTTAAAATTTTTGATGACCTGCTGCGACGCTTTTTTTCTGGCAAGATAGTCTTGTAAATGCGGGCCA
AGATCTGCACACTGGTATTTCGGTTTTTGGGGCCGCGGGCGGCGACGGGGCCCGTGCGTCCCAGCGCACA
TGTTCGGCGAGGCGGGGCCTGCGAGCGCGGCCACCGAGAATCGGACGGGGGTAGTCTCAAGCTGGCCGGC
CTGCTCTGGTGCCTGGCCTCGCGCCGCCGTGTATCGCCCCGCCCTGGGCGGCAAGGCTGGCCCGGTCGGC
ACCAGTTGCGTGAGCGGAAAGATGGCCGCTTCCCGGCCCTGCTGCAGGGAGCTCAAAATGGAGGACGCGG
CGCTCGGGAGAGCGGGCGGGTGAGTCACCCACACAAAGGAAAAGGGCCTTTCCGTCCTCAGCCGTCGCTT
CATGTGACTCCACGGAGTACCGGGCGCCGTCCAGGCACCTCGATTAGTTCTCGAGCTTTTGGAGTACGTC
GTCTTTAGGTTGGGGGGAGGGGTTTTATGCGATGGAGTTTCCCCACACTGAGTGGGTGGAGACTGAAGTT
AGGCCAGCTTGGCACTTGATGTAATTCTCCTTGGAATTTGCCCTTTTTGAGTTTGGATCTTGGTTCATTC
TCAAGCCTCAGACAGTGGTTCAAAGTTTTTTTCTTCCATTTCAGGTGTCGTGACGTACGGCCACCATGAC
CGAGTACAAGCCCACGGTGCGCCTCGCCACCCGCGACGACGTCCCCAGGGCCGTACGCACCCTCGCCGCC
GCGTTCGCCGACTACCCCGCCACGCGCCACACCGTCGATCCGGACCGCCACATCGAGCGGGTCACCGAGC
TGCAAGAACTCTTCCTCACGCGCGTCGGGCTCGACATCGGCAAGGTGTGGGTCGCGGACGACGGCGCCGC
CGTGGCGGTCTGGACCACGCCGGAGAGCGTCGAAGCGGGGGCGGTGTTCGCCGAGATCGGCCCGCGCATG
GCCGAGTTGAGCGGTTCCCGGCTGGCCGCGCAGCAACAGATGGAAGGCCTCCTGGCGCCGCACCGGCCCA
AGGAGCCCGCGTGGTTCCTGGCCACCGTCGGAGTCTCGCCCGACCACCAGGGCAAGGGTCTGGGCAGCGC
CGTCGTGCTCCCCGGAGTGGAGGCGGCCGAGCGCGCCGGGGTGCCCGCCTTCCTGGAGACCTCCGCGCCC
CGCAACCTCCCCTTCTACGAGCGGCTCGGCTTCACCGTCACCGCCGACGTCGAGGTGCCCGAAGGACCGC
GCACCTGGTGCATGACCCGCAAGCCCGGTGCCGGAGAGGGCAGAGGAAGTCTGCTAACATGCGGTGACGT
CGAGGAGAATCCTGGCCCACCGGTCGCCACCAGCGAGCTGATTAAGGAGAACATGCACATGAAGCTGTAC
ATGGAGGGCACCGTGGACAACCATCACTTCAAGTGCACATCCGAGGGCGAAGGCAAGCCCTACGAGGGCA
CCCAGACCATGAGAATCAAGGTGGTCGAGGGCGGCCCTCTCCCCTTCGCCTTCGACATCCTGGCTACTAG
CTTCCTCTACGGCAGCAAGACCTTCATCAACCACACCCAGGGCATCCCCGACTTCTTCAAGCAGTCCTTC
CCTGAGGGCTTCACATGGGAGAGAGTCACCACATACGAAGACGGGGGCGTGCTGACCGCTACCCAGGACA
CCAGCCTCCAGGACGGCTGCCTCATCTACAACGTCAAGATCAGAGGGGTGAACTTCACATCCAACGGCCC
TGTGATGCAGAAGAAAACACTCGGCTGGGAGGCCTTCACCGAAACGCTGTACCCCGCTGACGGCGGCCTG
GAAGGCAGAAACGACATGGCCCTGAAGCTCGTGGGCGGGAGCCATCTGATCGCAAACATCAAGACCACAT
ATAGATCCAAGAAACCCGCTAAGAACCTCAAGATGCCTGGCGTCTACTATGTGGACTACAGACTGGAAAG
AATCAAGGAGGCCAACAACGAGACCTACGTCGAGCAGCACGAGGTGGCAGTGGCCAGATACTGCGACCTC
CCTAGCAAACTGGGGCACAAGCTTAATTAACGCGTTAAGTCGACAATCAACCTCTGGATTACAAAATTTG
TGAAAGATTGACTGGTATTCTTAACTATGTTGCTCCTTTTACGCTATGTGGATACGCTGCTTTAATGCCT
TTGTATCATGCTATTGCTTCCCGTATGGCTTTCATTTTCTCCTCCTTGTATAAATCCTGGTTGCTGTCTC
TTTATGAGGAGTTGTGGCCCGTTGTCAGGCAACGTGGCGTGGTGTGCACTGTGTTTGCTGACGCAACCCC
CACTGGTTGGGGCATTGCCACCACCTGTCAGCTCCTTTCCGGGACTTTCGCTTTCCCCCTCCCTATTGCC
ACGGCGGAACTCATCGCCGCCTGCCTTGCCCGCTGCTGGACAGGGGCTCGGCTGTTGGGCACTGACAATT
CCGTGGTGTTGTCGGGGAAATCATCGTCCTTTCCTTGGCTGCTCGCCTGTGTTGCCACCTGGATTCTGCG
CGGGACGTCCTTCTGCTACGTCCCTTCGGCCCTCAATCCAGCGGACCTTCCTTCCCGCGGCCTGCTGCCG
GCTCTGCGGCCTCTTCCGCGTCTTCGCCTTCGCCCTCAGACGAGTCGGATCTCCCTTTGGGCCGCCTCCC
CGCGTCGACTTTAAGACCAATGACTTACAAGGCAGCTGTAGATCTTAGCCACTTTTTAAAAGAAAAGGGG
GGACTGGAAGGGCTAATTCACTCCCAACGAAGACAAGATTTCACCATTATCGTTTCAGACCCACCTCCCA
ACCCCGAGGGGACCCAGAGAGGGCCTATTTCCCATGATTCCTTCATATTTGCATATACGATACAAGGCTG
TTAGAGAGATAATTAGAATTAATTTGACTGTAAACACAAAGATATTAGTACAAAATACGTGACGTAGAAA
GTAATAATTTCTTGGGTAGTTTGCAGTTTTAAAATTATGTTTTAAAATGGACTATCATATGCTTACCGTA
ACTTGAAAGTATTTCGATTTCTTGGCTTTATATATCTTGTGGAAAGGACGAAACACCGGAGACGGTTGTT
AATTAATGTACGTCTCTGTTTAAGAGCTATGCTGGAAACAGCATAGCAAGTTTAAATAAGGCTAGTCCGT
TATCAACTTGAAAAAGTGGCACCGAGTCGGTGCTTTTTTTGAATTCTTGGCGTAACTAGATCTTGAGACA
CTGCTTTTTGCTTGTACTGGGTCTCTCTGGTTAGACCAGATCTGAGCCTGGGAGCTCTCTGGCTAACTAG
GGAACCCACTGCTTAAGCCTCAATAAAGCTTGCCTTGAGTGCTTCAAGTAGTGTGTGCCCGTCTGTTGTG
TGACTCTGGTAACTAGAGATCCCTCAGACCCTTTTAGTCAGTGTGGAAAATCTCTAGCAGTACGTATAGT
AGTTCATGTCATCTTATTATTCAGTATTTATAACTTGCAAAGAAATGAATATCAGAGAGTGAGAGGAACT
TGTTTATTGCAGCTTATAATGGTTACAAATAAAGCAATAGCATCACAAATTTCACAAATAAAGCATTTTT
TTCACTGCATTCTAGTTGTGGTTTGTCCAAACTCATCAATGTATCTTATCATGTCTGGCTCTAGCTATCC
CGCCCCTAACTCCGCCCATCCCGCCCCTAACTCCGCCCAGTTCCGCCCATTCTCCGCCCCATGGCTGACT
AATTTTTTTTATTTATGCAGAGGCCGAGGCCGCCTCGGCCTCTGAGCTATTCCAGAAGTAGTGAGGAGGC
TTTTTTGGAGGCCTAGGGACGTACCCAATTCGCCCTATAGTGAGTCGTATTACGCGCGCTCACTGGCCGT
CGTTTTACAACGTCGTGACTGGGAAAACCCTGGCGTTACCCAACTTAATCGCCTTGCAGCACATCCCCCT
TTCGCCAGCTGGCGTAATAGCGAAGAGGCCCGCACCGATCGCCCTTCCCAACAGTTGCGCAGCCTGAATG
GCGAATGGG
[124 nt withheld, positions 6240-6363]
C
[91 nt withheld, positions 6365-6455]
A
[49 nt withheld, positions 6457-6505]
CCTTTGACGTTGGAGTCCACGTTCTTT
[37 nt withheld, positions 6533-6569]
ACCCTATCTCGGTCTATTCTTTTGATTTATAAGGGATTTTGCCGATTTCGGCCTATTGGTTAAAAAATGA
GCTGATTTAACAAAAATTTAACGCGAATTTTAACAAAATATTAACGCTTACAATTTAGGTGGCACTTTTC
GGGGAAATGTGCGCGGAACCCCTATTTGTTTATTTTTCTAAATACATTCAAATATGTATCCGCTCATGAG
ACAATAACCCTGATAAATGCTTCAATAATATTGAAAAAGGAAGAGTATGAGTATTCAACATTTCCGTGTC
GCCCTTATTCCCTTTTTTGCGGCATTTTGCCTTCCTGTTTTTGCTCACCCAGAAACGCTGGTGAAAGTAA
AAGATGCTGAAGATCAGTTGGGTGCACGAGTGGGTTACATCGAACTGGATCTCAACAGCGGTAAGATCCT
TGAGAGTTTTCGCCCCGAAGAACGTTTTCCAATGATGAGCACTTTTAAAGTTCTGCTATGTGGCGCGGTA
TTATCCCGTATTGACGCCGGGCAAGAGCAACTCGGTCGCCGCATACACTATTCTCAGAATGACTTGGTTG
AGTACTCACCAGTCACAGAAAAGCATCTTACGGATGGCATGACAGTAAGAGAATTATGCAGTGCTGCCAT
AACCATGAGTGATAACACTGCGGCCAACTTACTTCTGACAACGATCGGAGGACCGAAGGAGCTAACCGCT
TTTTTGCACAACATGGGGGATCATGTAACTCGCCTTGATCGTTGGGAACCGGAGCTGAATGAAGCCATAC
CAAACGACGAGCGTGACACCACGATGCCTGTAGCAATGGCAACAACGTTGCGCAAACTATTAACTGGCGA
ACTACTTACTCTAGCTTCCCGGCAACAATTAATAGACTGGATGGAGGCGGATAAAGTTGCAGGACCACTT
CTGCGCTCGGCCCTTCCGGCTGGCTGGTTTATTGCTGATAAATCTGGAGCCGGTGAGCGTGGGTCTCGCG
GTATCATTGCAGCACTGGGGCCAGATGGTAAGCCCTCCCGTATCGTAGTTATCTACACGACGGGGAGTCA
GGCAACTATGGATGAACGAAATAGACAGATCGCTGAGATAGGTGCCTCACTGATTAAGCATTGGTAACTG
TCAGACCAAGTTTACTCATATATACTTTAGATTGATTTAAAACTTCATTTTTAATTTAAAAGGATCTAGG
TGAAGATCCTTTTTGATAATCTCATGACCAAAATCCCTTAACGTGAGTTTTCGTTCCACTGAGCGTCAGA
CCCCGTAGAAAAGATCAAAGGATCTTCTTGAGATCCTTTTTTTCTGCGCGTAATCTGCTGCTTGCAAACA
AAAAAACCACCGCTACCAGCGGTGGTTTGTTTGCCGGATCAAGAGCTACCAACTCTTTTTCCGAAGGTAA
CTGGCTTCAGCAGAGCGCAGATACCAAATACTGTTCTTCTAGTGTAGCCGTAGTTAGGCCACCACTTCAA
GAACTCTGTAGCACCGCCTACATACCTCGCTCTGCTAATCCTGTTACCAGTGGCTGCTGCCAGTGGCGAT
AAGTCGTGTCTTACCGGGTTGGACTCAAGACGATAGTTACCGGATAAGGCGCAGCGGTCGGGCTGAACGG
GGGGTTCGTGCACACAGCCCAGCTTGGAGCGAACGACCTACACCGAACTGAGATACCTACAGCGTGAGCT
ATGAGAAAGCGCCACGCTTCCCGAAGGGAGAAAGGCGGACAGGTATCCGGTAAGCGGCAGGGTCGGAACA
GGAGAGCGCACGAGGGAGCTTCCAGGGGGAAACGCCTGGTATCTTTATAGTCCTGTCGGGTTTCGCCACC
TCTGACTTGAGCGTCGATTTTTGTGATGCTCGTCAGGGGGGCGGAGCCTATGGAAAAACGCCAGCAACGC
GGCCTTTTTACGGTTCCTGGCCTTTTGCTGGCCTTTTGCTCACATGTTCTTTCCTGCGTTATCCCCTGAT
TCTGTGGATAACCGTATTACCGCCTTTGAGTGAGCTGATACCGCTCGCCGCAGCCGAACGACCGAGCGCA
GCGAGTCAGTGAGCGAGGAAGCGGAAGAGCGCCCAATACGCAAACCGCCTCTCCCCGCGCGTTGGCCGAT
TCATTAATGCAGCTGGCACGACAGGTTTCCCGACTGGAAAGCGGGCAGTGAGCGCAACGCAATTAATGTG
AGTTAGCTCACTCATTAGGCACCCCAGGCTTTACACTTTATGCTTCCGGCTCGTATGTTGTGTGGAATTG
TGAGCGGATAACAATTTCACACAGGAAACAGCTATGACCATGATTACGCCAAGCGCGCAATTAACCCTCA
CTAAAGGGAACAAAAGCTGGAGCTGCAAGCTTAATGTAGTCTTATGCAATACTCTTGTAGTCTTGCAACA
TGGTAACGATGAGTTAGCAACATGCCTTACAAGGAGAGAAAAAGCACCGTGCATGCCGATTGGTGGAAGT
AAGGTGGTACGATCGTGCCTTATTAGGAAGGCAACAGACGGGTCTGACATGGATTGGACGAACCACTGAA
TTGCCGCATTGCAGAGATATTGTATTTAAGTGCCTAGCTCGATACATAAAC
Features (pLannotate 1.2.2; 30 found; start..end, strand, type, name):
      1..181     +  LTR            5' LTR (truncated): truncated 5' long terminal repeat (LTR) from HIV-1
    228..353     +  misc_feature   HIV-1 Ψ: packaging signal of human immunodeficiency virus type 1
    337..700     +  CDS            HIV-1 gag (fragment): gag protein from human immunodeficiency virus 1; gag
    846..1079    +  misc_feature   RRE: The Rev response element (RRE) of HIV-1 allows for Rev-dependent mRNA export from the nucleus to the cytoplasm.
   1489..1606    +  misc_feature   cPPT/CTS: central polypurine tract and central termination sequence of HIV-1
   1672..1738    +  CDS            small t antigen (fragment): SV40 (simian virus 40) small t antigen
   1764..1975    +  promoter       EF-1α core promoter: core promoter for human elongation factor EF-1α
   1976..2914    +  intron         EF-1α intron A: intron upstream of the start codon of human EF-1α
   2936..3532    +  CDS            PuroR (fragment): puromycin N-acetyltransferase; pac from Streptomyces; confers resistance to puromycin
   3602..4300    +  CDS            TagBFP: monomeric blue fluorescent protein mammalian codon-optimized
   4315..4903    +  misc_feature   WPRE: woodchuck hepatitis virus posttranscriptional regulatory element
   4899..5009    +  CDS            nef (fragment): NEF_HV1LA - Experimental evidence at protein level: Swiss-Prot protein existence level 1. Extracellular Nef protein targets CD4(+) T-lymphocytes for apoptosis by interacting with CXCR4 surface receptors. From Human immunodeficiency virus type 1 group M subtype B (isolate Lai) (HIV-1).
   5029..5055    +  CDS            Rev (fragment): human immunodeficiency virus 1 (HIV-1) Rev protein; rev; enhances nuclear export of unspliced and incompletely spliced viral mRNAs
   5059..5299    +  promoter       U6 promoter: RNA polymerase III promoter for human U6 snRNA
   5356..5423    +  misc_RNA       tracrRNA (fragment): trans-activating CRISPR RNA for the Streptococcus pyogenes CRISPR/Cas9 system
   5479..5659    +  LTR            5' LTR (truncated): truncated 5' long terminal repeat (LTR) from HIV-1
   5737..5858    +  polyA_signal   SV40 poly(A) signal: SV40 polyadenylation signal
   5898..6033    +  rep_origin     SV40 ori: SV40 origin of replication
   6054..6072    -  promoter       T7 promoter: promoter for bacteriophage T7 RNA polymerase
   6080..6235    +  CDS            lacZα (fragment): LacZα fragment of β-galactosidase; lacZ fragment
   6240..6668    +  rep_origin     f1 ori (sequence partly withheld): f1 bacteriophage origin of replication; arrow indicates direction of (+) strand synthesis
   6721..6825    +  promoter       AmpR promoter: bla
   6826..7686    +  CDS            AmpR: β-lactamase; bla; confers resistance to ampicillin, carbenicillin, and related antibiotics
   7857..8445    +  rep_origin     ori: high-copy-number ColE1/pMB1/pBR322/pUC origin of replication
   8628..8720    +  CDS            lacI (fragment): lac repressor; lacI; The lac repressor binds to the lac operator to inhibit transcription in E. coli. This inhibition can be relieved by adding lactose or isopropyl-β-D-thiogalactopyranoside (IPTG).
   8733..8754    +  protein_bind   CAP binding site: CAP binding activates transcription in the presence of cAMP. E. coli catabolite activator protein
   8769..8799    +  promoter       lac promoter: promoter for the E. coli lac operon
   8807..8823    +  protein_bind   lac operator: The lac repressor binds to the lac operator to inhibit transcription in E. coli. This inhibition can be relieved by adding lactose or isopropyl-β-D-thiogalactopyranoside (IPTG). lac repressor encoded by lacI
   8868..8886    +  promoter       T3 promoter: promoter for bacteriophage T3 RNA polymerase
   8914..9140    +  promoter       RSV promoter: Rous sarcoma virus enhancer/promoter
