[The description below was written by a language model from this plasmid's Addgene catalogue record and pLannotate feature annotations shown in this document.]
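Description:
CROPSeq-BFP is an empty lentiviral CRISPR guide backbone derived from CROPseq-Guide-Puro, intended for building sgRNA libraries for CROP-seq-style pooled screens with single-cell transcriptome readout. It is maintained in E. coli through a high-copy ColE1/pUC-type origin with ampicillin resistance (AmpR). An f1 ori and remnants of lac and T7/T3 cloning elements are also present in the bacterial portion. The depositor notes that the plasmid is prone to recombination. For that reason, guides should be inserted by BsmBI digestion and T4 ligase ligation rather than by Gibson assembly. No insert is recorded.

The viral portion has the layout of a third-generation vector. An RSV promoter sits next to a truncated HIV-1 5' LTR, followed by the Ψ packaging signal, a gag fragment, the RRE for Rev-dependent export, and the cPPT/CTS. An EF-1α core promoter with its intron A drives puromycin N-acetyltransferase followed by TagBFP, so transduced cells can be selected with drug or identified by blue fluorescence. The annotation does not identify the element that links the two coding sequences. A WPRE follows to enhance expression.

The defining CROP-seq feature is that the human U6 promoter and guide scaffold lie downstream of the WPRE, just before the truncated 3' LTR. This placement lets the Pol III cassette be copied during reverse transcription. It also puts the guide sequence in the 3' end of the polyadenylated EF-1α transcript, where it can be detected by single-cell RNA sequencing. The scaffold is the optimised Chen-type S. pyogenes tracrRNA, which the annotation matches only as a fragment. An SV40 poly(A) signal and SV40 ori follow the 3' LTR. No Cas9 is annotated, so it would need to be supplied separately.
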