Addgene plasmid #196718: CROPSeq-BFP
Purpose: (Empty Backbone) CROP-Seq library plasmid with Chen tracrRNA (PMID: 24360272) and TagBFP
Depositing lab: Bernhard Schmierer. Depositing organization: Karolinska Institutet.
Backbone
  Vector backbone: CROPseq-Guide-Puro (#86708)
  Backbone manufacturer: Christoph Bock Lab
  Vector type: Lentiviral, CRISPR
  Selectable markers: Puromycin ; BFP
Growth in bacteria
  Bacterial resistance: Ampicillin, 100 μg/mL
  Growth temperature: 30°C
  Growth strain: NEB Stable
  Copy number: Unknown
Gene/Insert
  Gene/Insert name: None
Terms and licenses: Academic/Nonprofit Terms; Industry Terms: Not Available to Industry
Depositor comments: tracrRNA sequnece: GTTTaAGAGCTAtgctgGAAAcagcaTAGCAAGTTtAAATAAGGCTagtccgttatcaacttgaaaaagtggcaccgagtcggtgc. Guide cloning with BsmBI and T4 Ligase, do not use Gibson assembly as the plasmid is prone to recombination
How to cite: CROPSeq-BFP was a gift from Bernhard Schmierer (Addgene plasmid # 196718 ; http://n2t.net/addgene:196718 ; RRID:Addgene_196718)
